>Addgene plasmid #74797 | pGWB402-omega | depositor full sequence | sequence record 141477 | pGWB402-omega sequence 11678 bps
TTTCACGCCCTTTTAAATATCCGATTATTCTAATAAACGCTCTTTTCTCTTAGGTTTACCCGCCAATATA
TCCTGTCAAACACTGATAGTTTAAACTGAAGGCGGGAAACGACAATCTGATCCAAGCTCAAGCTGCTCTA
GCATTCGCCATTCAGGCTGCGCAACTGTTGGGAAGGGCGATCGGTGCGGGCCTCTTCGCTATTACGCCAG
CTGGCGAAAGGGGGATGTGCTGCAAGGCGATTAAGTTGGGTAACGCCAGGGTTTTCCCAGTCACGACGTT
GTAAAACGACGGCCAGTGCCAAGCTTGCGTATTGGCTAGAGCAGCTTGCCAACATGGTGGAGCACGACAC
TCTCGTCTACTCCAAGAATATCAAAGATACAGTCTCAGAAGACCAAAGGGCTATTGAGACTTTTCAACAA
AGGGTAATATCGGGAAACCTCCTCGGATTCCATTGCCCAGCTATCTGTCACTTCATCAAAAGGACAGTAG
AAAAGGAAGGTGGCACCTACAAATGCCATCATTGCGATAAAGGAAAGGCTATCGTTCAAGATGCCTCTGC
CGACAGTGGTCCCAAAGATGGACCCCCACCCACGAGGAGCATCGTGGAAAAAGAAGACGTTCCAACCACG
TCTTCAAAGCAAGTGGATTGATGTGATAACATGGTGGAGCACGACACTCTCGTCTACTCCAAGAATATCA
AAGATACAGTCTCAGAAGACCAAAGGGCTATTGAGACTTTTCAACAAAGGGTAATATCGGGAAACCTCCT
CGGATTCCATTGCCCAGCTATCTGTCACTTCATCAAAAGGACAGTAGAAAAGGAAGGTGGCACCTACAAA
TGCCATCATTGCGATAAAGGAAAGGCTATCGTTCAAGATGCCTCTGCCGACAGTGGTCCCAAAGATGGAC
CCCCACCCACGAGGAGCATCGTGGAAAAAGAAGACGTTCCAACCACGTCTTCAAAGCAAGTGGATTGATG
TGATATCTCCACTGACGTAAGGGATGACGCACAATCCCACTATCCTTCGCAAGACCCTTCCTCTATATAA
GGAAGTTCATTTCATTTGGAGAGGACACGCTGAAATCACCAGTGTATTTTTACAACAATTACCAACAACA
ACAAACAACAAACAACATTACAATTACTATTTACAATTTCTAGAGTTATCAACAAGTTTGTACAAAAAAG
CTGAACGAGAAACGTAAAATGATATAAATATCAATATATTAAATTAGATTTTGCATAAAAAACAGACTAC
ATAATACTGTAAAACACAACATATCCAGTCACTATGGCGGCCCCTCGAGGGGCCGCATTAGGCACCCCAG
GCTTTACACTTTATGCTTCCGGCTCGTATAATGTGTGGATTTTGAGTTAGGATCCGGCGAGATTTTCAGG
AGCTAAGGAAGCTAAAATGGAGAAAAAAATCACTGGATATACCACCGTTGATATATCCCAATGGCATCGT
AAAGAACATTTTGAGGCATTTCAGTCAGTTGCTCAATGTACCTATAACCAGACCGTTCAGCTGGATATTA
CGGCCTTTTTAAAGACCGTAAAGAAAAATAAGCACAAGTTTTATCCGGCCTTTATTCACATTCTTGCCCG
CCTGATGAATGCTCATCCGGAATTCCGTATGGCAATGAAAGACGGTGAGCTGGTGATATGGGATAGTGTT
CACCCTTGTTACACCGTTTTCCATGAGCAAACTGAAACGTTTTCATCGCTCTGGAGTGAATACCACGACG
ATTTCCGGCAGTTTCTACACATATATTCGCAAGATGTGGCGTGTTACGGTGAAAACCTGGCCTATTTCCC
TAAAGGGTTTATTGAGAATATGTTTTTCGTCTCAGCCAATCCCTGGGTGAGTTTCACCAGTTTTGATTTA
AACGTGGCCAATATGGACAACTTCTTCGCCCCCGTTTTCACCATGGGCAAATATTATACGCAAGGCGACA
AGGTGCTGATGCCGCTGGCGATTCAGGTTCATCATGCCGTCTGTGATGGCTTCCATGTCGGCAGAATGCT
TAATGAATTACAACAGTACTGCGATGAGTGGCAGGGCGGGGCGTAAAGATCTGGATCCGGCTTACTAAAA
GCCAGATAACAGTATGCGTATTTGCGCGCTGATTTTTGCGGTATAAGAATATATACTGATATGTATACCC
GAAGTATGTCAAAAAGAGGTGTGCTATGAAGCAGCGTATTACAGTGACAGTTGACAGCGACAGCTATCAG
TTGCTCAAGGCATATATGATGTCAATATCTCCGGTCTGGTAAGCACAACCATGCAGAATGAAGCCCGTCG
TCTGCGTGCCGAACGCTGGAAAGCGGAAAATCAGGAAGGGATGGCTGAGGTCGCCCGGTTTATTGAAATG
AACGGCTCTTTTGCTGACGAGAACAGGGACTGGTGAAATGCAGTTTAAGGTTTACACCTATAAAAGAGAG
AGCCGTTATCGTCTGTTTGTGGATGTACAGAGTGATATTATTGACACGCCCGGGCGACGGATGGTGATCC
CCCTGGCCAGTGCACGTCTGCTGTCAGATAAAGTCTCCCGTGAACTTTACCCGGTGGTGCATATCGGGGA
TGAAAGCTGGCGCATGATGACCACCGATATGGCCAGTGTGCCGGTCTCCGTTATCGGGGAAGAAGTGGCT
GATCTCAGCCACCGCGAAAATGACATCAAAAACGCCATTAACCTGATGTTCTGGGGAATATAAATGTCAG
GCTCCCTTATACACAGCCAGTCTGCAGGTCGACCATAGTGACTGGATATGTTGTGTTTTACAGTATTATG
TAGTCTGTTTTTTATGCAAAATCTAATTTAATATATTGATATTTATATCATTTTACGTTTCTCGTTCAGC
TTTCTTGTACAAAGTGGTTGATAACAGCGCTTAGAGCTCGAATTTCCCCGATCGTTCAAACATTTGGCAA
TAAAGTTTCTTAAGATTGAATCCTGTTGCCGGTCTTGCGATGATTATCATATAATTTCTGTTGAATTACG
TTAAGCATGTAATAATTAACATGTAATGCATGACGTTATTTATGAGATGGGTTTTTATGATTAGAGTCCC
GCAATTATACATTTAATACGCGATAGAAAACAAAATATAGCGCGCAAACTAGGATAAATTATCGCGCGCG
GTGTCATCTATGTTACTAGATCGGGAATTGGTTCCGGAACCAATTCGTAATCATGGTCATAGCTGTTTCC
TGTGTGAAATTGTTATCCGCTCACAATTCCACACAACATACGAGCCGGAAGCATAAAGTGTAAAGCCTGG
GGTGCCTAATGAGTGAGCTAACTCACATTAGGCTGAATTAGGCGCGCCTATTTCTGAATTCCCGATCTAG
TAACATAGATGACACCGCGCGCGATAATTTATCCTAGTTTGCGCGCTATATTTTGTTTTCTATCGCGTAT
TAAATGTATAATTGCGGGACTCTAATCATAAAAACCCATCTCATAAATAACGTCATGCATTACATGTTAA
TTATTACATGCTTAACGTAATTCAACAGAAATTATATGATAATCATCGCAAGACCGGCAACAGGATTCAA
TCTTAAGAAACTTTATTGCCAAATGTTTGAACGATCGGGGATCATCCGGGTCTGTGGCGGGAACTCCACG
AAAATATCCGAACGCAGCAAGATATCGCGGTGCATCTCGGTCTTGCCTGGGCAGTCGCCGCCGACGCCGT
TGATGTGGACGCCGGGCCCGATCATATTGTCGCTCAGGATCGTGGCGTTGTGCTTGTCGGCCGTTGCTGT
CGTAATGATATCGGCACCTTCGACCGCCTGTTCCGCAGAGATCCCGTGGGCGAAGAACTCCAGCATGAGA
TCCCCGCGCTGGAGGATCATCCAGCCGGCGTCCCGGAAAACGATTCCGAAGCCCAACCTTTCATAGAAGG
CGGCGGTGGAATCGAAATCTCGTGATGGCAGGTTGGGCGTCGCTTGGTCGGTCATTTCGAACCCCAGAGT
CCCGCTCAGAAGAACTCGTCAAGAAGGCGATAGAAGGCGATGCGCTGCGAATCGGGAGCGGCGATACCGT
AAAGCACGAGGAAGCGGTCAGCCCATTCGCCGCCAAGCTCTTCAGCAATATCACGGGTAGCCAACGCTAT
GTCCTGATAGCGGTCCGCCACACCCAGCCGGCCACAGTCGATGAATCCAGAAAAGCGGCCATTTTCCACC
ATGATATTCGGCAAGCAGGCATCGCCATGGGTCACGACGAGATCATCGCCGTCGGGCATGCGCGCCTTGA
GCCTGGCGAACAGTTCGGCTGGCGCGAGCCCCTGATGCTCTTCGTCCAGATCATCCTGATCGACAAGACC
GGCTTCCATCCGAGTACGTGCTCGCTCGATGCGATGTTTCGCTTGGTGGTCGAATGGGCAGGTAGCCGGA
TCAAGCGTATGCAGCCGCCGCATTGCATCAGCCATGATGGATACTTTCTCGGCAGGAGCAAGGTGAGATG
ACAGGAGATCCTGCCCCGGCACTTCGCCCAATAGCAGCCAGTCCCTTCCCGCTTCAGTGACAACGTCGAG
CACAGCTGCGCAAGGAACGCCCGTCGTGGCCAGCCACGATAGCCGCGCTGCCTCGTCCTGCAGTTCATTC
AGGGCACCGGACAGGTCGGTCTTGACAAAAAGAACCGGGCGCCCCTGCGCTGACAGCCGGAACACGGCGG
CATCAGAGCAGCCGATTGTCTGTTGTGCCCAGTCATAGCCGAATAGCCTCTCCACCCAAGCGGCCGGAGA
ACCTGCGTGCAATCCATCTTGTTCAATCATGCGAAACGATCCAGATCCGGTGCAGATTATTTGGATTGAG
AGTGAATATGAGACTCTAATTGGATACCGAGGGGAATTTATGGAACGTCAGTGGAGCATTTTTGACAAGA
AATATTTGCTAGCTGATAGTGACCTTAGGCGACTTTTGAACGCGCAATAATGGTTTCTGACGTATGTGCT
TAGCTCATTAAACTCCAGAAACCCGCGGCTGAGTGGCTCCTTCAACGTTGCGGTTCTGTCAGTTCCAAAC
GTAAAACGGCTTGTCCCGCGTCATCGGCGGGGGTCATAACGTGACTCCCTTAATTCTCCGCTCATGATGA
ATTCAGAAATAAATTCAGCCTAATTCGGCGTTAATTCAGTACATTAAAAACGTCCGCAATGTGTTATTAA
GTTGTCTAAGCGTCAATTTGTTTACACCACAATATATCCTGCCACCAGCCAGCCAACAGCTCCCCGACCG
GCAGCTCGGCACAAAATCACCACTCGATACAGGCAGCCCATCAGTCCGGGACGGCGTCAGCGGGAGAGCC
GTTGTAAGGCGGCAGACTTTGCTCATGTTACCGATGCTATTCGGAAGAACGGCAACTAAGCTGCCGGGTT
TGAAACACGGATGATCTCGCGGAGGGTAGCATGTTGATTGTAACGATGACAGAGCGTTGCTGCCTGTGAT
CAATTCGGGCACGAACCCAGTGGACATAAGCCTGTTCGGTTCGTAAGCTGTAATGCAAGTAGCGTATGCG
CTCACGCAACTGGTCCAGAACCTTGACCGAACGCAGCGGTGGTAACGGCGCAGTGGCGGTTTTCATGGCT
TGTTATGACTGTTTTTTTGGGGTACAGTCTATGCCTCGGGCATCCAAGCAGCAAGCGCGTTACGCCGTGG
GTCGATGTTTGATGTTATGGAGCAGCAACGATGTTACGCAGCAGGGCAGTCGCCCTAAAACAAAGTTAAA
CATCATGGGGGAAGCGGTGATCGCCGAAGTATCGACTCAACTATCAGAGGTAGTTGGCGTCATCGAGCGC
CATCTCGAACCGACGTTGCTGGCCGTACATTTGTACGGCTCCGCAGTGGATGGCGGCCTGAAGCCACACA
GTGATATTGATTTGCTGGTTACGGTGACCGTAAGGCTTGATGAAACAACGCGGCGAGCTTTGATCAACGA
CCTTTTGGAAACTTCGGCTTCCCCTGGAGAGAGCGAGATTCTCCGCGCTGTAGAAGTCACCATTGTTGTG
CACGACGACATCATTCCGTGGCGTTATCCAGCTAAGCGCGAACTGCAATTTGGAGAATGGCAGCGCAATG
ACATTCTTGCAGGTATCTTCGAGCCAGCCACGATCGACATTGATCTGGCTATCTTGCTGACAAAAGCAAG
AGAACATAGCGTTGCCTTGGTAGGTCCAGCGGCGGAGGAACTCTTTGATCCGGTTCCTGAACAGGATCTA
TTTGAGGCGCTAAATGAAACCTTAACGCTATGGAACTCGCCGCCCGACTGGGCTGGCGATGAGCGAAATG
TAGTGCTTACGTTGTCCCGCATTTGGTACAGCGCAGTAACCGGCAAAATCGCGCCGAAGGATGTCGCTGC
CGACTGGGCAATGGAGCGCCTGCCGGCCCAGTATCAGCCCGTCATACTTGAAGCTAGACAGGCTTATCTT
GGACAAGAAGAAGATCGCTTGGCCTCGCGCGCAGATCAGTTGGAAGAATTTGTCCACTACGTGAAAGGCG
AGATCACCAAGGTAGTCGGCAAATAATGTCTAGCTAGAAATTCGTTCAAGCCGACGCCGCTTCGCGGCGC
GGCTTAACTCAAGCGTTAGATGCACTAAGCACATAATTGCTCACAGCCAAACTATCAGGTCAAGTCTGCT
TTTATTATTTTTAAGCGTGCATAATAAGCCCTACACAAATTGGGAGATATATCATGCATGACCAAAATCC
CTTAACGTGAGTTTTCGTTCCACTGAGCGTCAGACCCCGTAGAAAAGATCAAAGGATCTTCTTGAGATCC
TTTTTTTCTGCGCGTAATCTGCTGCTTGCAAACAAAAAAACCACCGCTACCAGCGGTGGTTTGTTTGCCG
GATCAAGAGCTACCAACTCTTTTTCCGAAGGTAACTGGCTTCAGCAGAGCGCAGATACCAAATACTGTCC
TTCTAGTGTAGCCGTAGTTAGGCCACCACTTCAAGAACTCTGTAGCACCGCCTACATACCTCGCTCTGCT
AATCCTGTTACCAGTGGCTGCTGCCAGTGGCGATAAGTCGTGTCTTACCGGGTTGGACTCAAGACGATAG
TTACCGGATAAGGCGCAGCGGTCGGGCTGAACGGGGGGTTCGTGCACACAGCCCAGCTTGGAGCGAACGA
CCTACACCGAACTGAGATACCTACAGCGTGAGCTATGAGAAAGCGCCACGCTTCCCGAAGGGAGAAAGGC
GGACAGGTATCCGGTAAGCGGCAGGGTCGGAACAGGAGAGCGCACGAGGGAGCTTCCAGGGGGAAACGCC
TGGTATCTTTATAGTCCTGTCGGGTTTCGCCACCTCTGACTTGAGCGTCGATTTTTGTGATGCTCGTCAG
GGGGGCGGAGCCTATGGAAAAACGCCAGCAACGCGGCCTTTTTACGGTTCCTGGCCTTTTGCTGGCCTTT
TGCTCACATGTTCTTTCCTGCGTTATCCCCTGATTCTGTGGATAACCGTATTACCGCCTTTGAGTGAGCT
GATACCGCTCGCCGCAGCCGAACGACCGAGCGCAGCGAGTCAGTGAGCGAGGAAGCGGAAGAGCGCCTGA
TGCGGTATTTTCTCCTTACGCATCTGTGCGGTATTTCACACCGCATATGGTGCACTCTCAGTACAATCTG
CTCTGATGCCGCATAGTTAAGCCAGTATACACTCCGCTATCGCTACGTGACTGGGTCATGGCTGCGCCCC
GACACCCGCCAACACCCGCTGACGCGCCCTGACGGGCTTGTCTGCTCCCGGCATCCGCTTACAGACAAGC
TGTGACCGTCTCCGGGAGCTGCATGTGTCAGAGGTTTTCACCGTCATCACCGAAACGCGCGAGGCAGGGT
GCCTTGATGTGGGCGCCGGCGGTCGAGTGGCGACGGCGCGGCTTGTCCGCGCCCTGGTAGATTGCCTGGC
CGTAGGCCAGCCATTTTTGAGCGGCCAGCGGCCGCGATAGGCCGACGCGAAGCGGCGGGGCGTAGGGAGC
GCAGCGACCGAAGGGTAGGCGCTTTTTGCAGCTCTTCGGCTGTGCGCTGGCCAGACAGTTATGCACAGGC
CAGGCGGGTTTTAAGAGTTTTAATAAGTTTTAAAGAGTTTTAGGCGGAAAAATCGCCTTTTTTCTCTTTT
ATATCAGTCACTTACATGTGTGACCGGTTCCCAATGTACGGCTTTGGGTTCCCAATGTACGGGTTCCGGT
TCCCAATGTACGGCTTTGGGTTCCCAATGTACGTGCTATCCACAGGAAAGAGACCTTTTCGACCTTTTTC
CCCTGCTAGGGCAATTTGCCCTAGCATCTGCTCCGTACATTAGGAACCGGCGGATGCTTCGCCCTCGATC
AGGTTGCGGTAGCGCATGACTAGGATCGGGCCAGCCTGCCCCGCCTCCTCCTTCAAATCGTACTCCGGCA
GGTCATTTGACCCGATCAGCTTGCGCACGGTGAAACAGAACTTCTTGAACTCTCCGGCGCTGCCACTGCG
TTCGTAGATCGTCTTGAACAACCATCTGGCTTCTGCCTTGCCTGCGGCGCGGCGTGCCAGGCGGTAGAGA
AAACGGCCGATGCCGGGATCGATCAAAAAGTAATCGGGGTGAACCGTCAGCACGTCCGGGTTCTTGCCTT
CTGTGATCTCGCGGTACATCCAATCAGCTAGCTCGATCTCGATGTACTCCGGCCGCCCGGTTTCGCTCTT
TACGATCTTGTAGCGGCTAATCAAGGCTTCACCCTCGGATACCGTCACCAGGCGGCCGTTCTTGGCCTTC
TTCGTACGCTGCATGGCAACGTGCGTGGTGTTTAACCGAATGCAGGTTTCTACCAGGTCGTCTTTCTGCT
TTCCGCCATCGGCTCGCCGGCAGAACTTGAGTACGTCCGCAACGTGTGGACGGAACACGCGGCCGGGCTT
GTCTCCCTTCCCTTCCCGGTATCGGTTCATGGATTCGGTTAGATGGGAAACCGCCATCAGTACCAGGTCG
TAATCCCACACACTGGCCATGCCGGCCGGCCCTGCGGAAACCTCTACGTGCCCGTCTGGAAGCTCGTAGC
GGATCACCTCGCCAGCTCGTCGGTCACGCTTCGACAGACGGAAAACGGCCACGTCCATGATGCTGCGACT
ATCGCGGGTGCCCACGTCATAGAGCATCGGAACGAAAAAATCTGGTTGCTCGTCGCCCTTGGGCGGCTTC
CTAATCGACGGCGCACCGGCTGCCGGCGGTTGCCGGGATTCTTTGCGGATTCGATCAGCGGCCGCTTGCC
ACGATTCACCGGGGCGTGCTTCTGCCTCGATGCGTTGCCGCTGGGCGGCCTGCGCGGCCTTCAACTTCTC
CACCAGGTCATCACCCAGCGCCGCGCCGATTTGTACCGGGCCGGATGGTTTGCGACCGCTCACGCCGATT
CCTCGGGCTTGGGGGTTCCAGTGCCATTGCAGGGCCGGCAGACAACCCAGCCGCTTACGCCTGGCCAACC
GCCCGTTCCTCCACACATGGGGCATTCCACGGCGTCGGTGCCTGGTTGTTCTTGATTTTCCATGCCGCCT
CCTTTAGCCGCTAAAATTCATCTACTCATTTATTCATTTGCTCATTTACTCTGGTAGCTGCGCGATGTAT
TCAGATAGCAGCTCGGTAATGGTCTTGCCTTGGCGTACCGCGTACATCTTCAGCTTGGTGTGATCCTCCG
CCGGCAACTGAAAGTTGACCCGCTTCATGGCTGGCGTGTCTGCCAGGCTGGCCAACGTTGCAGCCTTGCT
GCTGCGTGCGCTCGGACGGCCGGCACTTAGCGTGTTTGTGCTTTTGCTCATTTTCTCTTTACCTCATTAA
CTCAAATGAGTTTTGATTTAATTTCAGCGGCCAGCGCCTGGACCTCGCGGGCAGCGTCGCCCTCGGGTTC
TGATTCAAGAACGGTTGTGCCGGCGGCGGCAGTGCCTGGGTAGCTCACGCGCTGCGTGATACGGGACTCA
AGAATGGGCAGCTCGTACCCGGCCAGCGCCTCGGCAACCTCACCGCCGATGCGCGTGCCTTTGATCGCCC
GCGACACGACAAAGGCCGCTTGTAGCCTTCCATCCGTGACCTCAATGCGCTGCTTAACCAGCTCCACCAG
GTCGGCGGTGGCCCATATGTCGTAAGGGCTTGGCTGCACCGGAATCAGCACGAAGTCGGCTGCCTTGATC
GCGGACACAGCCAAGTCCGCCGCCTGGGGCGCTCCGTCGATCACTACGAAGTCGCGCCGGCCGATGGCCT
TCACGTCGCGGTCAATCGTCGGGCGGTCGATGCCGACAACGGTTAGCGGTTGATCTTCCCGCACGGCCGC
CCAATCGCGGGCACTGCCCTGGGGATCGGAATCGACTAACAGAACATCGGCCCCGGCGAGTTGCAGGGCG
CGGGCTAGATGGGTTGCGATGGTCGTCTTGCCTGACCCGCCTTTCTGGTTAAGTACAGCGATAACCTTCA
TGCGTTCCCCTTGCGTATTTGTTTATTTACTCATCGCATCATATACGCAGCGACCGCATGACGCAAGCTG
TTTTACTCAAATACACATCACCTTTTTAGACGGCGGCGCTCGGTTTCTTCAGCGGCCAAGCTGGCCGGCC
AGGCCGCCAGCTTGGCATCAGACAAACCGGCCAGGATTTCATGCAGCCGCACGGTTGAGACGTGCGCGGG
CGGCTCGAACACGTACCCGGCCGCGATCATCTCCGCCTCGATCTCTTCGGTAATGAAAAACGGTTCGTCC
TGGCCGTCCTGGTGCGGTTTCATGCTTGTTCCTCTTGGCGTTCATTCTCGGCGGCCGCCAGGGCGTCGGC
CTCGGTCAATGCGTCCTCACGGAAGGCACCGCGCCGCCTGGCCTCGGTGGGCGTCACTTCCTCGCTGCGC
TCAAGTGCGCGGTACAGGGTCGAGCGATGCACGCCAAGCAGTGCAGCCGCCTCTTTCACGGTGCGGCCTT
CCTGGTCGATCAGCTCGCGGGCGTGCGCGATCTGTGCCGGGGTGAGGGTAGGGCGGGGGCCAAACTTCAC
GCCTCGGGCCTTGGCGGCCTCGCGCCCGCTCCGGGTGCGGTCGATGATTAGGGAACGCTCGAACTCGGCA
ATGCCGGCGAACACGGTCAACACCATGCGGCCGGCCGGCGTGGTGGTGTCGGCCCACGGCTCTGCCAGGC
TACGCAGGCCCGCGCCGGCCTCCTGGATGCGCTCGGCAATGTCCAGTAGGTCGCGGGTGCTGCGGGCCAG
GCGGTCTAGCCTGGTCACTGTCACAACGTCGCCAGGGCGTAGGTGGTCAAGCATCCTGGCCAGCTCCGGG
CGGTCGCGCCTGGTGCCGGTGATCTTCTCGGAAAACAGCTTGGTGCAGCCGGCCGCGTGCAGTTCGGCCC
GTTGGTTGGTCAAGTCCTGGTCGTCGGTGCTGACGCGGGCATAGCCCAGCAGGCCAGCGGCGGCGCTCTT
GTTCATGGCGTAATGTCTCCGGTTCTAGTCGCAAGTATTCTACTTTATGCGACTAAAACACGCGACAAGA
AAACGCCAGGAAAAGGGCAGGGCGGCAGCCTGTCGCGTAACTTAGGACTTGTGCGACATGTCGTTTTCAG
AAGACGGCTGCACTGAACGTCAGAAGCCGACTGCACTATAGCAGCGGAGGGGTTGGATCAAAGTACTTTG
ATCCCGAGGGGAACCCTGTGGTTGGCATGCACATACAAATGGACGAACGGATAAACCT
Features (pLannotate 1.2.2; 31 found; start..end, strand, type, name):
     54..78      -  misc_feature   RB T-DNA repeat: right border repeat from nopaline C58 T-DNA
    144..298     -  CDS            lacZα (fragment): LacZα fragment of β-galactosidase; lacZ fragment
    405..1083    +  promoter       CaMV 35S promoter (enhanced): cauliflower mosaic virus 35S promoter with a duplicated enhancer region
   1105..1158    +  misc_feature   TMV Ω: translational enhancer from the tobacco mosaic virus 5'-leader sequence (Gallie et al., 1988)
   1172..1296    +  protein_bind   attR1: mutant version of attR; recombination site for the Gateway® LR reaction LR Clonase™
   1333..1363    +  promoter       lac UV5 promoter: E. coli lac promoter with an "up" mutation
   1388..1416    +  promoter       cat promoter (fragment): promoter of the E. coli cat gene encoding chloramphenicol acetyltransferase
   1417..2076    +  CDS            CmR: chloramphenicol acetyltransferase; cat; confers resistance to chloramphenicol
   2255..2413    +  CDS            ccdA (fragment): CCDA_ECO57 - Also known as H, letA. Experimental evidence at protein level: Swiss-Prot protein existence level 1. Antitoxin component of a type II toxin-antitoxin (TA) system which inhibits the post-segregational killing (PSK) of plasmid-free cells, also referred to as a plasmid addiction system. Binds to and blocks the activity of CcdB; will also remove bound CcdB protein from the CcdB-GyrA complex by forming a CcdA-CcdB complex, a process termed rejuvenation. Functions as a transcriptional corepressor for the ccdAB operon, repression also requires CcdB (By similarity). From Escherichia coli
   2418..2720    +  CDS            ccdB: CCDB_ECOLI - Also known as G, letB, letD. Experimental evidence at protein level: Swiss-Prot protein existence level 1. Toxic component of a type II toxin-antitoxin (TA) system, functioning in plasmid maintainence. Responsible for the post- segregational killing (PSK) of plasmid-free cells, also referred to as a plasmid addiction system. Half-life of over 2 hours. Cell killing by CcdB is accompanied by filamentation, defects in chromosome and plasmid segregation, defects in cell division, formation of anucleate cells, decreased DNA synthesis and plasmid loss. Interferes with the activity of DN
   2764..2888    -  protein_bind   attR2: mutant version of attR; recombination site for the Gateway® LR reaction LR Clonase™
   2920..3172    +  terminator     NOS terminator: nopaline synthase terminator and poly(A) signal
   3228..3250    -  protein_bind   lac operator (fragment): The lac repressor binds to the lac operator to inhibit transcription in E. coli. This inhibition can be relieved by adding lactose or isopropyl-β-D-thiogalactopyranoside (IPTG). lac repressor encoded by lacI
   3254..3284    -  promoter       lac promoter: promoter for the E. coli lac operon
   3299..3320    -  protein_bind   CAP binding site: CAP binding activates transcription in the presence of cAMP. E. coli catabolite activator protein
   3354..3606    -  terminator     NOS terminator: nopaline synthase terminator and poly(A) signal
   3613..3819    -  CDS            ocd (fragment): OCD_AGRFC - Experimental evidence at protein level: Swiss-Prot protein existence level 1. Catalyzes the conversion of L-ornithine into L-proline with release of ammonia. Is involved in the utilization of nopaline, a catabolic pathway that proceeds through L-arginine and L-ornithine to L-proline. Nopaline is a predominant opine in plant cells transformed with Ti plasmid pTiC58. From Agrobacterium fabrum (strain C58 / ATCC 33970) (Agrobacterium tumefaciens (strain C58)).
   3826..3975    -  CDS            ble (fragment): BLE_KLEPN - Experimental evidence at protein level: Swiss-Prot protein existence level 1. Binding protein with a strong affinity to the bleomycin family of antibiotics. Binds to CL990; an antimitotic-antibiotic compound. From Klebsiella pneumoniae.
   3996..4790    -  CDS            NeoR/KanR: aminoglycoside phosphotransferase from Tn5; aph(3')-II (or nptII); confers resistance to neomycin, kanamycin, and G418 (Geneticin®)
   4811..4994    -  promoter       NOS promoter: nopaline synthase promoter NOS promoter
   5200..5224    -  misc_feature   LB T-DNA repeat: left border repeat from nopaline C58 T-DNA
   5483..5506    +  promoter       Pc promoter (fragment): intI1 (promoter lies within the coding sequence); class 1 integron promoter
   5682..5738    +  CDS            GmR (fragment): gentamycin acetyltransferase; aacC1; confers resistance to gentamycin
   5749..6536    +  CDS            SmR (fragment): aminoglycoside adenylyltransferase (Murphy, 1985); aadA; confers resistance to spectinomycin and streptomycin
   6782..7370    +  rep_origin     ori: high-copy-number ColE1/pMB1/pBR322/pUC origin of replication
   7556..7696    -  misc_feature   bom: basis of mobility region from pBR322
   7798..7837    -  CDS            rop (fragment): Rop protein, which maintains plasmids at low copy number; rop
   8040..8234    -  rep_origin     pVS1 oriV: origin of replication for the Pseudomonas plasmid pVS1 (Heeb et al., 2000)
   8300..9373    -  CDS            pVS1 RepA: replication protein from the Pseudomonas plasmid pVS1 (Heeb et al., 2000)
   9802..10431   -  CDS            pVS1 StaA: stability protein from the Pseudomonas plasmid pVS1 (Heeb et al., 2000)
  10991..11392   -  CDS            Y4CG_SINFN (fragment): Protein inferred from homology: Swiss-Prot protein existence level 3. From Sinorhizobium fredii (strain NBRC 101917 / NGR234).
