[The description below was written by a language model from this plasmid's Addgene catalogue record and pLannotate feature annotations shown in this document.]
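Description:
pGWB402-omega is an empty Gateway destination binary vector for Agrobacterium-mediated plant transformation, built on the pPZP221 backbone. The full sequence record is about 11.7 kb. Outside the T-DNA, the plasmid carries a ColE1/pBR322-type origin with the bom mobilisation region for propagation in E. coli. It also carries the pVS1 origin with its RepA replication and StaA stability genes, which provide stable maintenance in Agrobacterium. Bacterial selection is by spectinomycin through the aadA gene. The unrecombined vector is additionally chloramphenicol resistant because of the CmR gene inside the Gateway cassette. Because that cassette also encodes the CcdB toxin, the empty vector must be grown in a ccdB-tolerant strain.

Between the nopaline-type right and left T-DNA border repeats lie two units. The expression unit consists of a CaMV 35S promoter with a duplicated enhancer region, followed by the tobacco mosaic virus omega leader, a translational enhancer. Downstream come the attR1–CmR–ccdB–attR2 cassette and a NOS terminator. In an LR reaction with an entry clone, the CmR/ccdB segment is replaced by the gene of interest, and loss of ccdB provides counter-selection for recombinants in standard E. coli strains. The inserted gene is then placed under strong constitutive transcription with enhanced translation, and no fusion tag is annotated or described. The second unit is the plant selectable marker, NOS promoter–NPTII–NOS terminator, which confers kanamycin resistance on transformed plant tissue and replaced the gentamycin marker of the parental backbone. Short lacZα and lac promoter fragments, and a residual GmR fragment outside the T-DNA, appear to be leftovers of earlier cloning steps. The vector is intended for overexpression of untagged genes in transgenic plants.
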