Addgene plasmid #74797: pGWB402-omega
Purpose: (Empty Backbone) Gateway cloning compatible binary vector for expression of gene by 2xCaMV35S enhancer and omega sequence.
Depositing lab: Tsuyoshi Nakagawa. Depositing organization: Shimane University. Publication: Improved Gateway binary vectors: high-performance vectors for creation of fusion constructs in transgenic analysis of plants. Nakagawa T, Suzuki T, Murata S, Nakamura S, Hino T, Maeo K, Tabata R, Kawai T, Tanaka K, Niwa Y, Watanabe Y, Nakamura K, Kimura T, Ishiguro S. Biosci Biotechnol Biochem. 2007 Aug;71(8):2095-100. Epub 2007 Aug 7. 10.1271/bbb.70216 PubMed 17690442.
Backbone
  Vector backbone: pPZP221
  Backbone manufacturer: Hajdukiewicz P., Svab Z. and Maliga P.
  Backbone size (bp): 8500
  Modifications to backbone: gentamycin-resistant marker was removed and kanamycin-resistant marker (NOS promoter:NPTII:NOS terminator) was inserted.
  Vector type: Plant Expression
  Promoter: 2xCaMV35S enhancer and omega
  Selectable markers: Kanamycin
Growth in bacteria
  Bacterial resistance: Chloramphenicol and Spectinomycin, 25 & 50 μg/mL
  Growth temperature: 37°C
  Growth strain: ccdB Survival
  Copy number: High Copy
Gene/Insert
  Cloning method: Gateway Cloning
Terms and licenses: Academic/Nonprofit Terms; Industry Terms: Not Available to Industry
How to cite: pGWB402-omega was a gift from Tsuyoshi Nakagawa (Addgene plasmid # 74797 ; http://n2t.net/addgene:74797 ; RRID:Addgene_74797)
