>Addgene plasmid #74797 | pGWB402-omega | addgene partial sequence | sequence record 152602 | CAT-R 5'-GCAACTGACTGAAATGCCTC-3'
ACGGTGGTATATCCAGTGATTTTTTTCTCCATTTTAGCTTCCTTAGCTCCTGAAAATCTCGACGGATCCT
AACTCAAAATCCACACATTATACGAGCCGGAAGCATAAAGTGTAAAGCCTGGGGTGCCTAATGCGGCCCC
TCGAGGGGCCGCCATAGTGACTGGATATGTTGTGTTTTACAGTATTATGTAGTCTGTTTTTTATGCAAAA
TCTAATTTAATATATTGATATTTATATCATTTTACGTTTCTCGTTCAGCTTTTTTGTACAAACTTGTTGA
TAACTCTAGAAATTGTAAATAGTAATTGTAATGTTGTTTGTTGTTTGTTGTTGTTGGTAATTGTTGTAAA
AATACACTGGTGATTTCAGCGTGTCCTCTCCAAATGAAATGAACTTCCTTATATAGAGGAAGGGTCTTGC
GAAGGATAGTGGGATTGTGCGTCATCCCTTACGTCAGTGGAGATATCACATCAATCCACTTGCTTTGAAG
ACGTGGTTGGAACGTCTTCTTTTTCCACGATGCTCCTCGTGGGTGGGGGTCCATCTTTGGGACCACTGTC
GGCAGAGGCATCTTGAACGATAGCCTTTCCTTTATCGCAATGATGGCATTTGTAGGTGCCACCTTCCTTT
TCTACTGTCCTTTTGATGAAGTGACAGATAGCTGGGCAATGGAATCCGAGGAGGTTTCCCGATATTACCC
TTTGTT
