>Addgene plasmid #74797 | pGWB402-omega | addgene partial sequence | sequence record 152603 | ccdB-Fwd 5'-GCATGATGACCACCGATATG-3'
AGTGGCTGATCTCAGCCACCGCGAAAATGACATCAAAAACGCCATTAACCTGATGTTCTGGGGAATATAA
ATGTCAGGCTCCCTTATACACAGCCAGTCTGCAGGTCGACCATAGTGACTGGATATGTTGTGTTTTACAG
TATTATGTAGTCTGTTTTTTATGCAAAATCTAATTTAATATATTGATATTTATATCATTTTACGTTTCTC
GTTCAGCTTTCTTGTACAAAGTGGTTGATAACAGCGCTTAGAGCTCGAATTTCCCCGATCGTTCAAACAT
TTGGCAATAAAGTTTC
